>Addgene plasmid #244780 | CL20_mEGFP_Vidr_013 | addgene full sequence | sequence record 488243 | Addgene NGS Result
TTGAGATCCTTTTTTTCTGCGCGTAATCTGCTGCTTGCAAACAAAAAAACCACCGCTACCAGCGGTGGTT
TGTTTGCCGGATCAAGAGCTACCAACTCTTTTTCCGAAGGTAACTGGCTTCAGCAGAGCGCAGATACCAA
ATACTGTTCTTCTAGTGTAGCCGTAGTTAGGCCACCACTTCAAGAACTCTGTAGCACCGCCTACATACCT
CGCTCTGCTAATCCTGTTACCAGTGGCTGCTGCCAGTGGCGATAAGTCGTGTCTTACCGGGTTGGACTCA
AGACGATAGTTACCGGATAAGGCGCAGCGGTCGGGCTGAACGGGGGGTTCGTGCACACAGCCCAGCTTGG
AGCGAACGACCTACACCGAACTGAGATACCTACAGCGTGAGCTATGAGAAAGCGCCACGCTTCCCGAAGG
GAGAAAGGCGGACAGGTATCCGGTAAGCGGCAGGGTCGGAACAGGAGAGCGCACGAGGGAGCTTCCAGGG
GGAAACGCCTGGTATCTTTATAGTCCTGTCGGGTTTCGCCACCTCTGACTTGAGCGTCGATTTTTGTGAT
GCTCGTCAGGGGGGCGGAGCCTATGGAAAAACGCCAGCAACGCGGCCTTTTTACGGTTCCTGGCCTTTTG
CTGGCCTTTTGCTCACATGTTCTTTCCTGCGTTATCCCCTGATTCTGTGGATAACCGTATTACCGCCTTT
GAGTGAGCTGATACCGCTCGCCGCAGCCGAACGACCGAGCGCAGCGAGTCAGTGAGCGAGGAAGCGGAAG
AGCGCCCAATACGCAAACCGCCTCTCCCCGCGCGTTGGCCGATTCATTAATGCAGCGGATCCAGACATGA
TAAGATACATTGATGAGTTTGGACAAACCACAACTAGAATGCAGTGAAAAAAATGCTTTATTTGTGAAAT
TTGTGATGCTATTGCTTTATTTGTAACCATTATAAGCTGCAATAAACAAGTTAGCTTTTTGCAAAAGCCT
AGGCCTCCAAAAAAGCCTCCTCACTACTTCTGGAATAGCTCAGAGGCCGAGGCGGCCTCGGCCTCTGCAT
AAATAAAAAAAATTAGTCAGCCATGGGGCGGAGAATGGGCGGAACTGGGCGGAGTTAGGGGCGGGATGGG
CGGAGTTAGGGGCGGGACTATGGTTGCTGACTAATTGAGATGCGGATCCGCTGGCACGACAGGTTTCCCG
ACTGGAAAGCGGGCAGTGAGCGCAACGCAATTAATGTGAGTTAGCTCACTCATTAGGCACCCCAGGCTTT
ACACTTTATGCTTCCGGCTCGTATGTTGTGTGGAATTGTGAGCGGATAACAATTTCACACAGGAAACAGC
TATGACCATGATTACGCCAAGCTTGGGCTGCAGGTCGAGGGATCTCCATAAGAGAAGAGGGACAGCTATG
ACTGGGAGTAGTCAGGAGAGGAGGAAAAATCTGGCTAGTAAAACATGTAAGGAAAATTTTAGGGATGTTA
AAGAAAAAAATAACACAAAACAAAATATAAAAAAAATCTAACCTCAAGTCAAGGCTTTTCTATGGAATAA
GGAATGGACAGCAGGGGGCTGTTTCATATACTGATGACCTCTTTATAGCCAACCTTTGTTCATGGCAGCC
AGCATATGGGCATATGTTGCCAAACTCTAAACCAAATACTCATTCTGATGTTTTAAATGATTTGCCCTCC
CATATGTCCTTCCGAGTGAGAGACACAAAAAATTCCAACACACTATTGCAATGAAAATAAATTTCCTTTA
TTAGCCAGAAGTCAGATGCTCAAGGGGCTTCATGATGTCCCCATAATTTTTGGCAGAGGGAAAAAGATCT
GCTAGCTCGAGCAGCTGAAGCTTTATTGAGGCTTAAGCAGTGGGTTCCCTAGTTAGCCAGAGAGCTCCCA
GGCTCAGATCTGGTCTAACCAGAGAGACCCAGTACAGGCAAAAAGCAGATCTTGTCTTCTTTGGGAGTGA
ATTAGCCCTTCCAGTCCCCCCTTTTCTTTTAAAAAGTGGCTAAGATCTACAGCTGCCTTGTAAGTCATTG
GTCTTAAAGGTACCGTAATCTTATCTAGAACCGGTTCATGACTTAGCGTTTGTGTTGGGGGGAGAAATTT
GTTGCTCTGCTGATTCCGAACGGCTGAAATAGCCCGAGTCGGTACTCCCTTTTGAGTGAGGGGATAACAG
ATTCAAACTCGGTTCAGAATCCTGCCCCTTTTTCTCACTCAAGCGTAATGCAAGTTTTTGCTTTACAGTA
TGTGAATCGTCGGCTTTAGTATTCAGTGAAGGGTTTGGCAACATATCAGGTCCAATATATTGGCTACTCT
CATTTGGCAAAGGAATCCCCCGGGAAGCGGCCGCACTTCCCCCGGAGCCTCCGCTTCCGCCCTTGTACAG
CTCGTCCATGCCGAGAGTGATCCCGGCGGCGGTCACGAACTCCAGCAGGACCATGTGATCGCGCTTCTCG
TTGGGGTCTTTGCTCAGCTTGGACTGGGTGCTCAGGTAGTGGTTGTCGGGCAGCAGCACGGGGCCGTCGC
CGATGGGGGTGTTCTGCTGGTAGTGGTCGGCGAGCTGCACGCTGCCGTCCTCGATGTTGTGGCGGATCTT
GAAGTTCACCTTGATGCCGTTCTTCTGCTTGTCGGCCATGATATAGACGTTGTGGCTGTTGTAGTTGTAC
TCCAGCTTGTGCCCCAGGATGTTGCCGTCCTCCTTGAAGTCGATGCCCTTCAGCTCGATGCGGTTCACCA
GGGTGTCGCCCTCGAACTTCACCTCGGCGCGGGTCTTGTAGTTGCCGTCGTCCTTGAAGAAGATGGTGCG
CTCCTGGACGTAGCCTTCGGGCATGGCGGACTTGAAGAAGTCGTGCTGCTTCATGTGGTCGGGGTAGCGG
CTGAAGCACTGCACGCCGTAGGTCAGGGTGGTCACGAGGGTGGGCCAGGGCACGGGCAGCTTGCCGGTGG
TGCAGATGAACTTCAGGGTCAGCTTGCCGTAGGTGGCATCGCCCTCGCCCTCGCCGGACACGCTGAACTT
GTGGCCGTTTACGTCGCCGTCCAGCTCGACCAGGATGGGCACCACCCCGGTGAACAGCTCCTCGCCCTTG
CTCACCATGGTGGCGACCGGTGGATCCCGGGCCCGCGGTACCGTCGACTGCAGAATTCGGTTCACTAAAC
GAGCCCGGTTCACTAAACGAGCTCTGCTTATATAGACCTCCCACCGTACACGCCTACCGCCCATTTGCGT
CAATGGGGCGGAGTTGTTACGACATTTTGGAAAGTCCCGTTGATTTTGGTGCCAAAACAAACTCCCATTG
ACGTCAATGGGGTGGAGACTTGGAAATCCCCGTGAGTCAAACCGCTATCCACGCCCATTGATGTACTGCC
AAAACCGCATCACCATGGTAATAGCGATGACTAATACGTAGATGTACTGCCAAGTAGGAAAGTCCCATAA
GGTCATGTACTGGGCATAATGCCAGGCGGGCCATTTACCGTCATTGACGTCAATAGGGGGCGTACTTGGC
ATATGATACACTTGATGTACTGCCAAGTGGGCAGTTTACCGTAAATACTCCACCCATTGACGTCAATGGA
AAGTCCCTATTGGCGTTACTATGGGAACATACGTCATTATTGACGTCAATGGGCGGGGGTCGTTGGGCGG
TCAGCCAGGCGGGCCATTTACCGTAAGTTATGTAACGCGGAACTCCATATATGGGCTATGAACTAATGAC
CCCGTAATTGATTACTATTAATAACTAGCACGCGTTCGAAGCTTGAGCTCGGTCCCCTCGGGGTTGGGAG
GTGGGTCTGAAACGATAATGGTGAATATCCCTGCCTAACTCTATTCACTATAGAAAGTACAGCAAAAACT
ATTCTTAAACCTACCAAGCCTCCTACTATCATTATGAATAATTTTATATACCACAGCCAATTTGTTATGT
TAAACCAATTCCACAAACTTGCCCATTTATCTAATTCCAATAATTCTTGTTCATTCTTTTCTTGCTGGTT
TTGCGATTCTTCAATTAAGGAGTGTATTAAGCTTGTGTAATTGTTAATTTCTCTGTCCCACTCCATCCAG
GTCGTGTGATTCCAAATCTGTTCCAGAGATTTATTACTCCAACTAGCATTCCAAGGCACAGCAGTGGTGC
AAATGAGTTTTCCAGAGCAACCCCAAATCCCCAGGAGCTGTTGATCCTTTAGGTATCTTTCCACAGCCAG
GATTCTTGCCTGGAGCTGCTTGATGCCCCAGACTGTGAGTTGCAACAGATGCTGTTGCGCCTCAATAGCC
CTCAGCAAATTGTTCTGCTGCTGCACTATACCAGACAATAATTGTCTGGCCTGTACCGTCAGCGTCATTG
ACGCTGCGCCCATAGTGCTTCCTGCTGCTCCCAAGAACCCAAGGAACAAAGCTCCTATTCCCACTGCTCT
TTTTTCTCTCTGCACCACTCTTCTCTTTGCCTTGGTGGGTGCTACTCCTAATGGTTCAATTTTTACTACT
TTATATTTATATAATTCACTTCTCCAATTGTCCCTCATATCTCCTCCTTATGGTGTTTTACTAAACTTTT
CCATGTTCTAATCCTCATCCTGTCTACTTGCCACACAATCATCACCTGCCATCTGTTTTCCATAATCCCT
AATGATCTTTGCTTTTCTTCTTGGCACTACTTTTATGTCACTATTATCTTGTATTACTACTGCCCCTTCA
CCTTTCCAGAGGAGCTTTGCTGGTCCTTTCCAAAGTGGATTTCTGCTGTCCCTGTAATAAACCCGAAAAT
TTTGAATTTTTGTAATTTGTTTTTGTAATTCTTTAGTTTGTATGTCTGTTGCTATTATGTCTACTATTCT
TTCCCCTGCACTGTACCCCCCAATCCCCCCTTTTCTTTTAAAATTGTGGATGAATACTGCCATTTGTACT
GCTGTCTTAAGATGTTCAGCCTGATCTCTTACCTGTCCTATAATTTTCTTTAATTCTTTATTCATAGATT
CTACTACTCCTTGACTTTGGGGATTGTAGGGAATTTCCAGGTCTGAAGATCCTGCTGCTTGCTGTGCTTT
TTTCTTACTTTTGTTTTGCTCTTCCTCTATCTTGTCTAAAGCTTCCTTGGTGTCTTTTATCTCTATCCTT
TGATGCACACAATAGAGGGTTGCTACTGTATTATATAATGATCTAAGTTCTTCTGATCCTGTCTGAAGGG
ATGGTTGTAGCTGTCCCAGTATTTGTCTACAGCCTTCTGATGTTTCTAACAGGCCAGTATTAACTGCGAA
TCGTTCTAGCTCCCTGCTTGCCCATACTATATGTTTTAATTTATATTTTTTCTTTCCCCCTGGCCTTAAC
CGAATTTTTTCCCATCGCGATCTAATTCTCCCCCGCTTAATACTGACGCTCTCGCACCCATCTCTCTCCT
TCTAGCCTCCGCTAGTCAAAATTTTTGGCGTACTCACCAGTCGCCGCCCCTCGCCTCTTGCCGTGCGCGC
TTCAGCAAGCCGAGTCCTGCGTCGAGAGAGCTCCTCTGGTTTCCCTTTCGCTTTCAAGTCCCTGTTCGGG
CGCCACTGCTAGAGATTTTCCACACTGACTAAAAGGGTCTGAGGGATCTCTAGTTACCAGAGTCACACAA
CAGACGGGCACACACTACTTGAAGCACTCAAGGCAAGCTTTATTGAGGCTTAAGCAGTGGGTTCCCTAGT
TAGCCAGAGAGCTCCCAGGCTCAGATCTGGTCTAACCAGAGAGACCCAGTACAGGCAAAAAGCAGCTGCT
TATATGCAGGATCTGAGGGCTCGCCACTCCCCAGTCCCGCCCAGGCCACGCCTCCCATGGTAATAGCGAT
GACTAATACGTAGATGTACTGCCAAGTAGGAAAGTCCCATAAGGTCATGTACTGGGCATAATGCCAGGCG
GGCCATTTACCGTCATTGACGTCAATAGGGGGCGTACTTGGCATATGATACACTTGATGTACTGCCAAGT
GGGCAGTTTACCGTAAATACTCCACCCATTGACGTCAATGGAAAGTCCCTATTGGCGTTACTATGGGAAC
ATACGTCATTATTGACGTCAATGGGCGGGGGTCGTTGGGCGGTCAGCCAGGCGGGCCATTTACCGTAAGT
TATGTAACGCGGAACTCCATATATGGGCTATGAACTAATGACCCCGTAATTGATTACTATTAATAACTAG
TCAATAATCAATGTCGACCCAGGTGGCACTTTTCGGGGAAATGTGCGCGGAACCCCTATTTGTTTATTTT
TCTAAATACATTCAAATATGTATCCGCTCATGAGACAATAACCCTGATAAATGCTTCAATAATATTGAAA
AAGGAAGAGTATGAGTATTCAACATTTCCGTGTCGCCCTTATTCCCTTTTTTGCGGCATTTTGCCTTCCT
GTTTTTGCTCACCCAGAAACGCTGGTGAAAGTAAAAGATGCTGAAGATCAGTTGGGTGCACGAGTGGGTT
ACATCGAACTGGATCTCAACAGCGGTAAGATCCTTGAGAGTTTTCGCCCCGAAGAACGTTTTCCAATGAT
GAGCACTTTTAAAGTTCTGCTATGTGGCGCGGTATTATCCCGTATTGACGCCGGGCAAGAGCAACTCGGT
CGCCGCATACACTATTCTCAGAATGACTTGGTTGAGTACTCACCAGTCACAGAAAAGCATCTTACGGATG
GCATGACAGTAAGAGAATTATGCAGTGCTGCCATAACCATGAGTGATAACACTGCGGCCAACTTACTTCT
GACAACGATCGGAGGACCGAAGGAGCTAACCGCTTTTTTGCACAACATGGGGGATCATGTAACTCGCCTT
GATCGTTGGGAACCGGAGCTGAATGAAGCCATACCAAACGACGAGCGTGACACCACGATGCCTGTAGCAA
TGGCAACAACGTTGCGCAAACTATTAACTGGCGAACTACTTACTCTAGCTTCCCGGCAACAATTAATAGA
CTGGATGGAGGCGGATAAAGTTGCAGGACCACTTCTGCGCTCGGCCCTTCCGGCTGGCTGGTTTATTGCT
GATAAATCTGGAGCCGGTGAGCGTGGGTCTCGCGGTATCATTGCAGCACTGGGGCCAGATGGTAAGCCCT
CCCGTATCGTAGTTATCTACACGACGGGGAGTCAGGCAACTATGGATGAACGAAATAGACAGATCGCTGA
GATAGGTGCCTCACTGATTAAGCATTGGTAACTGTCAGACCAAGTTTACTCATATATACTTTAGATTGAT
TTAAAACTTCATTTTTAATTTAAAAGGATCTAGGTGAAGATCCTTTTTGATAATCTCATGACCAAAATCC
CTTAACGTGAGTTTTCGTTCCACTGAGCGTCAGACCCCGTAGAAAAGATCAAAGGATCTTC
Features (pLannotate 1.2.2; 29 found; start..end, strand, type, name):
      1..589     +  rep_origin     ori: high-copy-number ColE1/pMB1/pBR322/pUC origin of replication
    772..826     +  CDS            lacI (fragment): lac repressor; lacI; The lac repressor binds to the lac operator to inhibit transcription in E. coli. This inhibition can be relieved by adding lactose or isopropyl-β-D-thiogalactopyranoside (IPTG).
    828..962     -  polyA_signal   SV40 poly(A) signal: SV40 polyadenylation signal
    982..1117    -  rep_origin     SV40 ori: SV40 origin of replication
   1141..1163    -  promoter       SV40 promoter (fragment): SV40 enhancer and early promoter
   1170..1209    +  CDS            lacI (fragment): lac repressor; lacI; The lac repressor binds to the lac operator to inhibit transcription in E. coli. This inhibition can be relieved by adding lactose or isopropyl-β-D-thiogalactopyranoside (IPTG).
   1222..1243    +  protein_bind   CAP binding site: CAP binding activates transcription in the presence of cAMP. E. coli catabolite activator protein
   1258..1288    +  promoter       lac promoter: promoter for the E. coli lac operon
   1296..1312    +  protein_bind   lac operator: The lac repressor binds to the lac operator to inhibit transcription in E. coli. This inhibition can be relieved by adding lactose or isopropyl-β-D-thiogalactopyranoside (IPTG). lac repressor encoded by lacI
   1697..1752    -  polyA_signal   β-globin poly(A) signal: rabbit β-globin polyadenylation signal (Gil and Proudfoot, 1987)
   1838..1973    -  LTR            3' LTR (ΔU3) (fragment): self-inactivating 3' long terminal repeat (LTR) from HIV-1
   1975..2043    -  CDS            nef (fragment): NEF_HV1Z2 - Experimental evidence at protein level: Swiss-Prot protein existence level 1. Extracellular Nef protein targets CD4(+) T-lymphocytes for apoptosis by interacting with CXCR4 surface receptors. From Human immunodeficiency virus type 1 group M subtype D (isolate Z2/CDC-Z34) (HIV-1).
   2069..2329    -  CDS            HIVEP2 (fragment): ZEP2_HUMAN - Experimental evidence at protein level: Swiss-Prot protein existence level 1. This protein specifically binds to the DNA sequence 5'- GGGACTTTCC-3' which is found in the enhancer elements of numerous viral promoters such as those of SV40, CMV, or HIV1. In addition, related sequences are found in the enhancer elements of a number of cellular promoters, including those of the class I MHC, interleukin-2 receptor, somatostatin receptor II, and interferon-beta genes. It may act in T- cell activation. From Homo sapiens (Human).
   2372..3088    -  CDS            mEGFP: mEGFP is a basic (constitutively fluorescent) green fluorescent protein published in 2002, derived from Aequorea victoria. It has moderate acid sensitivity.
   3102..3139    -  misc_feature   MCS (fragment): multiple cloning site
   3138..3154    -  promoter       tight TRE promoter (fragment): Tet-responsive promoter PTight, consisting of seven tet operator sequences followed by the minimal CMV promoter
   3170..3373    -  promoter       CMV promoter: human cytomegalovirus (CMV) immediate early promoter
   3374..3677    -  enhancer       CMV enhancer: human cytomegalovirus immediate early enhancer
   3745..3761    -  misc_feature   MCS (fragment): multiple cloning site
   3761..3786    -  CDS            Rev (fragment): human immunodeficiency virus 1 (HIV-1) Rev protein; rev; enhances nuclear export of unspliced and incompletely spliced viral mRNAs
   4163..4396    -  misc_feature   RRE: The Rev response element (RRE) of HIV-1 allows for Rev-dependent mRNA export from the nucleus to the cytoplasm.
   4530..4613    -  CDS            vif (fragment): VIF_HV1BR - Experimental evidence at protein level: Swiss-Prot protein existence level 1. Counteracts the innate antiviral activity of host APOBEC3F and APOBEC3G. Forms a complex with host APOBEC3F and APOBEC3G thus preventing the entry of these lethally hypermutating enzymes into progeny virions. Recruits an active E3 ubiquitin ligase complex composed of elongin BC, CUL5, and RBX2 to induce polyubiquitination of APOBEC3G and APOBEC3F. In turn, they are directed to the 26S proteasome for degradation. Vif interaction with APOBEC3G also blocks its cytidine deaminase activity in a proteasome-inde
   4756..4873    -  misc_feature   cPPT/CTS: central polypurine tract and central termination sequence of HIV-1
   5022..5381    -  CDS            HIV-1 gag (fragment): gag protein from human immunodeficiency virus 1; gag
   5365..5490    -  misc_feature   HIV-1 Ψ: packaging signal of human immunodeficiency virus type 1
   5537..5794    -  LTR            5' LTR (truncated): truncated 5' long terminal repeat (LTR) from HIV-1
   5796..6175    -  enhancer       CMV enhancer: human cytomegalovirus immediate early enhancer
   6206..6310    +  promoter       AmpR promoter: bla
   6311..7171    +  CDS            AmpR: β-lactamase; bla; confers resistance to ampicillin, carbenicillin, and related antibiotics
