[The description below was written by a language model from this plasmid's Addgene catalogue record and pLannotate feature annotations shown in this document.]
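Description:
CL20_mEGFP_Vidr_013 is a 7,341 nt mammalian expression plasmid built on the CL20 backbone. The catalogue lists it only as "Mammalian Expression", but the feature table shows the architecture of an HIV-1-derived, self-inactivating lentiviral transfer vector. It is propagated in E. coli through a high-copy ColE1/pUC-type origin and selected with ampicillin via the β-lactamase (AmpR) gene. The recorded growth strain is a recombination-deficient one, of the kind commonly used to keep repeated LTR sequences stable.

The viral cassette lies on the reverse strand. A CMV enhancer is joined to a truncated 5' LTR, an arrangement that typically drives genomic RNA transcription without Tat. It is followed by the Ψ packaging signal with a partial gag fragment, the cPPT/CTS, the Rev response element for Rev-dependent nuclear export, and a ΔU3 3' LTR backed by a rabbit β-globin polyadenylation signal. Between the RRE and the 3' LTR, an internal CMV enhancer/promoter drives the payload. This is monomeric EGFP fused at the N terminus of Vidr_013, an unmutated intrinsically disordered region of the human protein ZEP2 (HIVEP2). The depositor's comment suggests it spans residues 334–420, which matches the 261 nt HIVEP2 fragment annotated downstream of mEGFP. Short annotated fragments of nef, vif, rev, lacI and a tight TRE promoter appear to be vector remnants or partial matches rather than functional elements. An SV40 origin and SV40 poly(A) signal sit in the plasmid backbone.

The construct is intended for expressing the fluorescently tagged IDR in mammalian cells. The associated publication concerns proteome-wide analysis of protein condensate formation and its links to RNA biology, so the likely use is imaging the localisation and condensate behaviour of the fusion protein.
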