Addgene plasmid #244780: CL20_mEGFP_Vidr_013
Purpose: Express mEGFP-tagged intrinsically disordered protein (IDR), Vidr_013, derived from human protein ZEP2
Depositing lab: Richard Kriwacki. Depositing organization: St. Jude Children's Research Hospital. Publication: Proteome-wide computational analyses reveal links between protein condensate formation and RNA biology. Maiti S, Tripathi S, Baggett DW, Phillips AH, Park CG, Wang J, Wahiduzzaman, Freyaldenhoven WT, Kinger S, Pioso BJ, Bollinger JC, Somjee R, Lang B, Babu MM, Kriwacki RW. Sci Adv. 2025 Dec 5;11(49):eady1420. doi: 10.1126/sciadv.ady1420. Epub 2025 Dec 3. PubMed 41337585.
Backbone
  Vector backbone: CL20
  Vector type: Mammalian Expression
Growth in bacteria
  Bacterial resistance: Ampicillin, 100 μg/mL
  Growth temperature: 37°C
  Growth strain: NEB Stable
  Copy number: High Copy
Gene/Insert
  Gene/Insert name: Vidr_013
  Species: H. sapiens (human)
  Mutation: Unmutated
  Tag / fusion protein: monomeric EGFP (N terminal on insert)
  Cloning method: Restriction Enzyme; 5′ cloning site Unknown (unknown if destroyed)
Terms and licenses: Academic/Nonprofit Terms; Industry Terms: Not Available to Industry
Depositor comments: ZEP2_334_420
How to cite: CL20_mEGFP_Vidr_013 was a gift from Richard Kriwacki (Addgene plasmid # 244780 ; http://n2t.net/addgene:244780 ; RRID:Addgene_244780)
